Addgene plasmid #30323: pLKO.1 GFP shRNA
Depositing lab: David Sabatini. Depositing organization: Whitehead Institute for Biomedical Research. Publication: The Rag GTPases bind raptor and mediate amino acid signaling to mTORC1. Sancak Y, Peterson TR, Shaul YD, Lindquist RA, Thoreen CC, Bar-Peled L, Sabatini DM. Science. 2008 Jun 13. 320(5882):1496-501. 10.1126/science.1157535 PubMed 18497260.
Backbone
  Vector backbone: pLKO.1 puro
  Backbone manufacturer: Available at Addgene (#8453)
  Backbone size w/o insert (bp): 7000
  Vector type: Mammalian Expression, Lentiviral, RNAi
  Selectable markers: Puromycin
Growth in bacteria
  Bacterial resistance: Ampicillin, 100 μg/mL
  Growth temperature: 37°C
  Growth strain: Stbl3
  Copy number: High Copy
Gene/Insert
  Gene/Insert name: GFP shRNA (alt name: shGFP)
  Cloning method: Restriction Enzyme; 5′ cloning site AgeI (destroyed during cloning); 3′ cloning site EcoRI (not destroyed)
  Sequencing primers: 5′ LKO.1 5'
Terms and licenses: Academic/Nonprofit Terms; Industry Terms: Not Available to Industry
Depositor comments: shRNA directed against GFP (Target sequence: 5'GCAAGCTGACCCTGAAGTTCAT3'). Used as control shRNA.
How to cite: pLKO.1 GFP shRNA was a gift from David Sabatini (Addgene plasmid # 30323 ; http://n2t.net/addgene:30323 ; RRID:Addgene_30323)
