[The description below was written by a language model from this plasmid's Addgene catalogue record and pLannotate feature annotations shown in this document.]
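Description:
pLKO.1 GFP shRNA is a lentiviral RNAi vector built on the pLKO.1 puro backbone, carrying a short hairpin RNA directed against GFP. The sequenced plasmid is about 7.1 kb. In bacteria it is maintained through a high-copy ColE1/pUC-type origin with ampicillin resistance (AmpR, β-lactamase). An f1 origin and remnants of a lac/lacZα cloning region flanked by T3 and T7 promoters are also present as backbone carry-over.

The viral portion follows a third-generation, self-inactivating HIV-1 design. An RSV promoter fused to a truncated 5' LTR drives transcription of the genomic RNA in packaging cells. It is followed by the Ψ packaging signal (extending into a gag fragment), the Rev response element for Rev-dependent nuclear export, and a cPPT/CTS element, generally considered to aid transduction. The genome ends in a ΔU3 3' LTR, which inactivates the LTR promoter after integration, with an SV40 poly(A) signal and SV40 origin downstream. Packaging functions are not encoded and must be supplied in trans.

Within the provirus, a human U6 RNA polymerase III promoter expresses the hairpin, which was cloned between AgeI (destroyed during cloning) and EcoRI sites. The two short, oppositely oriented "rsEGFP2" fragments in the feature table are simply the sense and antisense arms of the GFP-targeting stem, not a fluorescent protein coding sequence. A separate human PGK promoter drives puromycin N-acetyltransferase, allowing selection of transduced mammalian cells. According to the depositor, the construct serves as a control shRNA alongside gene-specific knockdown vectors, and it could also be used to silence GFP reporters containing the target sequence.
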