Features (pLannotate 1.2.2; 27 found; start..end, strand, type, name):
    305..397     +  CDS            lacI (fragment): lac repressor; lacI; The lac repressor binds to the lac operator to inhibit transcription in E. coli. This inhibition can be relieved by adding lactose or isopropyl-β-D-thiogalactopyranoside (IPTG).
    410..431     +  protein_bind   CAP binding site: CAP binding activates transcription in the presence of cAMP. E. coli catabolite activator protein
    446..476     +  promoter       lac promoter: promoter for the E. coli lac operon
    484..500     +  protein_bind   lac operator: The lac repressor binds to the lac operator to inhibit transcription in E. coli. This inhibition can be relieved by adding lactose or isopropyl-β-D-thiogalactopyranoside (IPTG). lac repressor encoded by lacI
    545..563     +  promoter       T3 promoter: promoter for bacteriophage T3 RNA polymerase
    591..817     +  promoter       RSV promoter: Rous sarcoma virus enhancer/promoter
    818..998     +  LTR            5' LTR (truncated): truncated 5' long terminal repeat (LTR) from HIV-1
   1045..1170    +  misc_feature   HIV-1 Ψ: packaging signal of human immunodeficiency virus type 1
   1154..1517    +  CDS            HIV-1 gag (fragment): gag protein from human immunodeficiency virus 1; gag
   1663..1896    +  misc_feature   RRE: The Rev response element (RRE) of HIV-1 allows for Rev-dependent mRNA export from the nucleus to the cytoplasm.
   2273..2373    +  CDS            Rev (fragment): human immunodeficiency virus 1 (HIV-1) Rev protein; rev; enhances nuclear export of unspliced and incompletely spliced viral mRNAs
   2423..2663    +  promoter       U6 promoter: RNA polymerase III promoter for human U6 snRNA
   2678..2699    +  CDS            rsEGFP2 (fragment): reversibly and rapidly switchable enhanced green fluorescent protein (Grotjohann et al., 2012) mammalian codon-optimized
   2705..2728    -  CDS            rsEGFP2 (fragment): reversibly and rapidly switchable enhanced green fluorescent protein (Grotjohann et al., 2012) mammalian codon-optimized
   2775..2892    +  misc_feature   cPPT/CTS: central polypurine tract and central termination sequence of HIV-1
   2941..3451    +  promoter       hPGK promoter: human phosphoglycerate kinase 1 promoter
   3473..4072    +  CDS            PuroR: puromycin N-acetyltransferase; pac from Streptomyces alboniger; confers resistance to puromycin
   4115..4198    +  CDS            nef (fragment): NEF_HV1Z2 - Experimental evidence at protein level: Swiss-Prot protein existence level 1. Extracellular Nef protein targets CD4(+) T-lymphocytes for apoptosis by interacting with CXCR4 surface receptors. From Human immunodeficiency virus type 1 group M subtype D (isolate Z2/CDC-Z34) (HIV-1).
   4200..4433    +  LTR            3' LTR (ΔU3): self-inactivating 3' long terminal repeat (LTR) from HIV-1
   4505..4626    +  polyA_signal   SV40 poly(A) signal: SV40 polyadenylation signal
   4666..4801    +  rep_origin     SV40 ori: SV40 origin of replication
   4822..4840    -  promoter       T7 promoter: promoter for bacteriophage T7 RNA polymerase
   4848..5003    +  CDS            lacZα (fragment): LacZα fragment of β-galactosidase; lacZ fragment
   5008..5436    +  rep_origin     f1 ori (sequence partly withheld): f1 bacteriophage origin of replication; arrow indicates direction of (+) strand synthesis
   5489..5593    +  promoter       AmpR promoter: bla
   5594..6454    +  CDS            AmpR: β-lactamase; bla; confers resistance to ampicillin, carbenicillin, and related antibiotics
   6625..122     +  rep_origin     ori (across the origin): high-copy-number ColE1/pMB1/pBR322/pUC origin of replication
>Addgene plasmid #30323 | pLKO.1 GFP shRNA | addgene full sequence | sequence record 235340 | Addgene NGS Result
AGCGCACGAGGGAGCTTCCAGGGGGAAACGCCTGGTATCTTTATAGTCCTGTCGGGTTTCGCCACCTCTG
ACTTGAGCGTCGATTTTTGTGATGCTCGTCAGGGGGGCGGAGCCTATGGAAAAACGCCAGCAACGCGGCC
TTTTTACGGTTCCTGGCCTTTTGCTGGCCTTTTGCTCACATGTTCTTTCCTGCGTTATCCCCTGATTCTG
TGGATAACCGTATTACCGCCTTTGAGTGAGCTGATACCGCTCGCCGCAGCCGAACGACCGAGCGCAGCGA
GTCAGTGAGCGAGGAAGCGGAAGAGCGCCCAATACGCAAACCGCCTCTCCCCGCGCGTTGGCCGATTCAT
TAATGCAGCTGGCACGACAGGTTTCCCGACTGGAAAGCGGGCAGTGAGCGCAACGCAATTAATGTGAGTT
AGCTCACTCATTAGGCACCCCAGGCTTTACACTTTATGCTTCCGGCTCGTATGTTGTGTGGAATTGTGAG
CGGATAACAATTTCACACAGGAAACAGCTATGACCATGATTACGCCAAGCGCGCAATTAACCCTCACTAA
AGGGAACAAAAGCTGGAGCTGCAAGCTTAATGTAGTCTTATGCAATACTCTTGTAGTCTTGCAACATGGT
AACGATGAGTTAGCAACATGCCTTACAAGGAGAGAAAAAGCACCGTGCATGCCGATTGGTGGAAGTAAGG
TGGTACGATCGTGCCTTATTAGGAAGGCAACAGACGGGTCTGACATGGATTGGACGAACCACTGAATTGC
CGCATTGCAGAGATATTGTATTTAAGTGCCTAGCTCGATACATAAACGGGTCTCTCTGGTTAGACCAGAT
CTGAGCCTGGGAGCTCTCTGGCTAACTAGGGAACCCACTGCTTAAGCCTCAATAAAGCTTGCCTTGAGTG
CTTCAAGTAGTGTGTGCCCGTCTGTTGTGTGACTCTGGTAACTAGAGATCCCTCAGACCCTTTTAGTCAG
TGTGGAAAATCTCTAGCAGTGGCGCCCGAACAGGGACTTGAAAGCGAAAGGGAAACCAGAGGAGCTCTCT
CGACGCAGGACTCGGCTTGCTGAAGCGCGCACGGCAAGAGGCGAGGGGCGGCGACTGGTGAGTACGCCAA
AAATTTTGACTAGCGGAGGCTAGAAGGAGAGAGATGGGTGCGAGAGCGTCAGTATTAAGCGGGGGAGAAT
TAGATCGCGATGGGAAAAAATTCGGTTAAGGCCAGGGGGAAAGAAAAAATATAAATTAAAACATATAGTA
TGGGCAAGCAGGGAGCTAGAACGATTCGCAGTTAATCCTGGCCTGTTAGAAACATCAGAAGGCTGTAGAC
AAATACTGGGACAGCTACAACCATCCCTTCAGACAGGATCAGAAGAACTTAGATCATTATATAATACAGT
AGCAACCCTCTATTGTGTGCATCAAAGGATAGAGATAAAAGACACCAAGGAAGCTTTAGACAAGATAGAG
GAAGAGCAAAACAAAAGTAAGACCACCGCACAGCAAGCGGCCGCTGATCTTCAGACCTGGAGGAGGAGAT
ATGAGGGACAATTGGAGAAGTGAATTATATAAATATAAAGTAGTAAAAATTGAACCATTAGGAGTAGCAC
CCACCAAGGCAAAGAGAAGAGTGGTGCAGAGAGAAAAAAGAGCAGTGGGAATAGGAGCTTTGTTCCTTGG
GTTCTTGGGAGCAGCAGGAAGCACTATGGGCGCAGCGTCAATGACGCTGACGGTACAGGCCAGACAATTA
TTGTCTGGTATAGTGCAGCAGCAGAACAATTTGCTGAGGGCTATTGAGGCGCAACAGCATCTGTTGCAAC
TCACAGTCTGGGGCATCAAGCAGCTCCAGGCAAGAATCCTGGCTGTGGAAAGATACCTAAAGGATCAACA
GCTCCTGGGGATTTGGGGTTGCTCTGGAAAACTCATTTGCACCACTGCTGTGCCTTGGAATGCTAGTTGG
AGTAATAAATCTCTGGAACAGATTTGGAATCACACGACCTGGATGGAGTGGGACAGAGAAATTAACAATT
ACACAAGCTTAATACACTCCTTAATTGAAGAATCGCAAAACCAGCAAGAAAAGAATGAACAAGAATTATT
GGAATTAGATAAATGGGCAAGTTTGTGGAATTGGTTTAACATAACAAATTGGCTGTGGTATATAAAATTA
TTCATAATGATAGTAGGAGGCTTGGTAGGTTTAAGAATAGTTTTTGCTGTACTTTCTATAGTGAATAGAG
TTAGGCAGGGATATTCACCATTATCGTTTCAGACCCACCTCCCAACCCCGAGGGGACCCGACAGGCCCGA
AGGAATAGAAGAAGAAGGTGGAGAGAGAGACAGAGACAGATCCATTCGATTAGTGAACGGATCTCGACGG
TATCGATCACGAGACTAGCCTCGAGCGGCCGCCCCCTTCACCGAGGGCCTATTTCCCATGATTCCTTCAT
ATTTGCATATACGATACAAGGCTGTTAGAGAGATAATTGGAATTAATTTGACTGTAAACACAAAGATATT
AGTACAAAATACGTGACGTAGAAAGTAATAATTTCTTGGGTAGTTTGCAGTTTTAAAATTATGTTTTAAA
ATGGACTATCATATGCTTACCGTAACTTGAAAGTATTTCGATTTCTTGGCTTTATATATCTTGTGGAAAG
GACGAAACACCGGGCCCGCAAGCTGACCCTGAAGTTCATTCAAGAGATGAACTTCAGGGTCAGCTTGCTT
TTTGAATTCTCGACCTCGAGACAAATGGCAGTATTCATCCACAATTTTAAAAGAAAAGGGGGGATTGGGG
GGTACAGTGCAGGGGAAAGAATAGTAGACATAATAGCAACAGACATACAAACTAAAGAATTACAAAAACA
AATTACAAAAATTCAAAATTTTCGGGTTTATTACAGGGACAGCAGAGATCCACTTTGGCCGCGGCTCGAG
GGGGTTGGGGTTGCGCCTTTTCCAAGGCAGCCCTGGGTTTGCGCAGGGACGCGGCTGCTCTGGGCGTGGT
TCCGGGAAACGCAGCGGCGCCGACCCTGGGTCTCGCACATTCTTCACGTCCGTTCGCAGCGTCACCCGGA
TCTTCGCCGCTACCCTTGTGGGCCCCCCGGCGACGCTTCCTGCTCCGCCCCTAAGTCGGGAAGGTTCCTT
GCGGTTCGCGGCGTGCCGGACGTGACAAACGGAAGCCGCACGTCTCACTAGTACCCTCGCAGACGGACAG
CGCCAGGGAGCAATGGCAGCGCGCCGACCGCGATGGGCTGTGGCCAATAGCGGCTGCTCAGCAGGGCGCG
CCGAGAGCAGCGGCCGGGAAGGGGCGGTGCGGGAGGCGGGGTGTGGGGCGGTAGTGTGGGCCCTGTTCCT
GCCCGCGCGGTGTTCCGCATTCTGCAAGCCTCCGGAGCGCACGTCGGCAGTCGGCTCCCTCGTTGACCGA
ATCACCGACCTCTCTCCCCAGGGGGATCCACCGGAGCTTACCATGACCGAGTACAAGCCCACGGTGCGCC
TCGCCACCCGCGACGACGTCCCCAGGGCCGTACGCACCCTCGCCGCCGCGTTCGCCGACTACCCCGCCAC
GCGCCACACCGTCGATCCGGACCGCCACATCGAGCGGGTCACCGAGCTGCAAGAACTCTTCCTCACGCGC
GTCGGGCTCGACATCGGCAAGGTGTGGGTCGCGGACGACGGCGCCGCGGTGGCGGTCTGGACCACGCCGG
AGAGCGTCGAAGCGGGGGCGGTGTTCGCCGAGATCGGCCCGCGCATGGCCGAGTTGAGCGGTTCCCGGCT
GGCCGCGCAGCAACAGATGGAAGGCCTCCTGGCGCCGCACCGGCCCAAGGAGCCCGCGTGGTTCCTGGCC
ACCGTCGGCGTCTCGCCCGACCACCAGGGCAAGGGTCTGGGCAGCGCCGTCGTGCTCCCCGGAGTGGAGG
CGGCCGAGCGCGCCGGGGTGCCCGCCTTCCTGGAGACCTCCGCGCCCCGCAACCTCCCCTTCTACGAGCG
GCTCGGCTTCACCGTCACCGCCGACGTCGAGGTGCCCGAAGGACCGCGCACCTGGTGCATGACCCGCAAG
CCCGGTGCCTGACGCCCGCCCCACGACCCGCAGCGCCCGACCGAAAGGAGCGCACGACCCCATGCATCGG
TACCTTTAAGACCAATGACTTACAAGGCAGCTGTAGATCTTAGCCACTTTTTAAAAGAAAAGGGGGGACT
GGAAGGGCTAATTCACTCCCAACGAAGACAAGATCTGCTTTTTGCTTGTACTGGGTCTCTCTGGTTAGAC
CAGATCTGAGCCTGGGAGCTCTCTGGCTAACTAGGGAACCCACTGCTTAAGCCTCAATAAAGCTTGCCTT
GAGTGCTTCAAGTAGTGTGTGCCCGTCTGTTGTGTGACTCTGGTAACTAGAGATCCCTCAGACCCTTTTA
GTCAGTGTGGAAAATCTCTAGCAGTAGTAGTTCATGTCATCTTATTATTCAGTATTTATAACTTGCAAAG
AAATGAATATCAGAGAGTGAGAGGAACTTGTTTATTGCAGCTTATAATGGTTACAAATAAAGCAATAGCA
TCACAAATTTCACAAATAAAGCATTTTTTTCACTGCATTCTAGTTGTGGTTTGTCCAAACTCATCAATGT
ATCTTATCATGTCTGGCTCTAGCTATCCCGCCCCTAACTCCGCCCATCCCGCCCCTAACTCCGCCCAGTT
CCGCCCATTCTCCGCCCCATGGCTGACTAATTTTTTTTATTTATGCAGAGGCCGAGGCCGCCTCGGCCTC
TGAGCTATTCCAGAAGTAGTGAGGAGGCTTTTTTGGAGGCCTAGGGACGTACCCAATTCGCCCTATAGTG
AGTCGTATTACGCGCGCTCACTGGCCGTCGTTTTACAACGTCGTGACTGGGAAAACCCTGGCGTTACCCA
ACTTAATCGCCTTGCAGCACATCCCCCTTTCGCCAGCTGGCGTAATAGCGAAGAGGCCCGCACCGATCGC
CCTTCCCAACAGTTGCGCAGCCTGAATGGCGAATGGG
[124 nt withheld, positions 5008-5131]
C
[91 nt withheld, positions 5133-5223]
A
[49 nt withheld, positions 5225-5273]
CCTTTGACGTTGGAGTCCACGTTCTTT
[37 nt withheld, positions 5301-5337]
ACCCTATCTCGGTCTATTCTTTTGATTTATAAGGGATTTTGCCGATTTCGGCCTATTGGTTAAAAAATGA
GCTGATTTAACAAAAATTTAACGCGAATTTTAACAAAATATTAACGCTTACAATTTAGGTGGCACTTTTC
GGGGAAATGTGCGCGGAACCCCTATTTGTTTATTTTTCTAAATACATTCAAATATGTATCCGCTCATGAG
ACAATAACCCTGATAAATGCTTCAATAATATTGAAAAAGGAAGAGTATGAGTATTCAACATTTCCGTGTC
GCCCTTATTCCCTTTTTTGCGGCATTTTGCCTTCCTGTTTTTGCTCACCCAGAAACGCTGGTGAAAGTAA
AAGATGCTGAAGATCAGTTGGGTGCACGAGTGGGTTACATCGAACTGGATCTCAACAGCGGTAAGATCCT
TGAGAGTTTTCGCCCCGAAGAACGTTTTCCAATGATGAGCACTTTTAAAGTTCTGCTATGTGGCGCGGTA
TTATCCCGTATTGACGCCGGGCAAGAGCAACTCGGTCGCCGCATACACTATTCTCAGAATGACTTGGTTG
AGTACTCACCAGTCACAGAAAAGCATCTTACGGATGGCATGACAGTAAGAGAATTATGCAGTGCTGCCAT
AACCATGAGTGATAACACTGCGGCCAACTTACTTCTGACAACGATCGGAGGACCGAAGGAGCTAACCGCT
TTTTTGCACAACATGGGGGATCATGTAACTCGCCTTGATCGTTGGGAACCGGAGCTGAATGAAGCCATAC
CAAACGACGAGCGTGACACCACGATGCCTGTAGCAATGGCAACAACGTTGCGCAAACTATTAACTGGCGA
ACTACTTACTCTAGCTTCCCGGCAACAATTAATAGACTGGATGGAGGCGGATAAAGTTGCAGGACCACTT
CTGCGCTCGGCCCTTCCGGCTGGCTGGTTTATTGCTGATAAATCTGGAGCCGGTGAGCGTGGGTCTCGCG
GTATCATTGCAGCACTGGGGCCAGATGGTAAGCCCTCCCGTATCGTAGTTATCTACACGACGGGGAGTCA
GGCAACTATGGATGAACGAAATAGACAGATCGCTGAGATAGGTGCCTCACTGATTAAGCATTGGTAACTG
TCAGACCAAGTTTACTCATATATACTTTAGATTGATTTAAAACTTCATTTTTAATTTAAAAGGATCTAGG
TGAAGATCCTTTTTGATAATCTCATGACCAAAATCCCTTAACGTGAGTTTTCGTTCCACTGAGCGTCAGA
CCCCGTAGAAAAGATCAAAGGATCTTCTTGAGATCCTTTTTTTCTGCGCGTAATCTGCTGCTTGCAAACA
AAAAAACCACCGCTACCAGCGGTGGTTTGTTTGCCGGATCAAGAGCTACCAACTCTTTTTCCGAAGGTAA
CTGGCTTCAGCAGAGCGCAGATACCAAATACTGTTCTTCTAGTGTAGCCGTAGTTAGGCCACCACTTCAA
GAACTCTGTAGCACCGCCTACATACCTCGCTCTGCTAATCCTGTTACCAGTGGCTGCTGCCAGTGGCGAT
AAGTCGTGTCTTACCGGGTTGGACTCAAGACGATAGTTACCGGATAAGGCGCAGCGGTCGGGCTGAACGG
GGGGTTCGTGCACACAGCCCAGCTTGGAGCGAACGACCTACACCGAACTGAGATACCTACAGCGTGAGCT
ATGAGAAAGCGCCACGCTTCCCGAAGGGAGAAAGGCGGACAGGTATCCGGTAAGCGGCAGGGTCGGAACA
GGAG
