>Addgene plasmid #30323 | pLKO.1 GFP shRNA | addgene partial sequence | sequence record 32311 | 30323 with hU6-F
AGAGATAATTGGAATTAATTTGACTGTAAACACAAAGATATTAGTACAAAATACGTGACGTAGAAAGTAA
TAATTTCTTGGGTAGTTTGCAGTTTTAAAATTATGTTTTAAAATGGACTATCATATGCTTACCGTAACTT
GAAAGTATTTCGATTTCTTGGCTTTATATATCTTGTGGAAAGGACGAAACACCGGGCCCGCAAGCTGACC
CTGAAGTTCATTCAAGAGATGAACTTCAGGGTCAGCTTGCTTTTTGAATTCTCGACCTCGAGACAAATGG
CAGTATTCATCCACAATTTTAAAAGAAAAGGGGGGATTGGGGGGTACAGTGCAGGGGAAAGAATAGTAGA
CATAATAGCAACAGACATACAAACTAAAGAATTACAAAAACAAATTACAAAAATTCAAAATTTTCGGGTT
TATTACAGGGACAGCAGAGATCCACTTTGGCCGCGGCTCGAGGGGGTTGGGGTTGCGCCTTTTCCAAGGC
AGCCCTGGGTTTGCGCAGGGACGCGGCTGCTCTGGGCGTGGTTCCGGGAAACGCAGCGGCGCCGACCCTG
GGTCTCGCACATTCTTCACGTCCGTTCGCAGCGTCACCCGGATCTTCGCCGCTACCCTTGTGGGCCCCCC
GGCGACGCTTCCTGCTCCGCCCCTAAGTCGGGAAGGTTCCTTGCGGTTCGCGGCGTGCCGGACGTGACAA
ACGGAAGCCGCACGTCTCACTAGTACCCTCGCAGACGGACAGCGCCAGGGAGCAATGGCAGCGCGCCGAC
CGCGATGGGCTGTGGCCAATAGCGGCTGCTCAGCAGGGCGCGCCGA
